Addgene plasmid #115133: AT4G39270 K12_pECIA2
Purpose: Bait vector AT4G39270 K12_pECIA2 should be used with prey vector AT4G39270 K12_pECIA14.
Depositing lab: Youssef Belkhadir. Depositing organization: Gregor Mendel Institute of Molecular Plant Biology. Publication: An extracellular network of Arabidopsis leucine-rich repeat receptor kinases. Smakowska-Luzan E, Mott GA, Parys K, Stegmann M, Howton TC, Layeghifard M, Neuhold J, Lehner A, Kong J, Grunwald K, Weinberger N, Satbhai SB, Mayer D, Busch W, Madalinski M, Stolt-Bergner P, Provart NJ, Mukhtar MS, Zipfel C, Desveaux D, Guttman DS, Belkhadir Y. Nature. 2018 Jan 18;553(7688):342-346. doi: 10.1038/nature25184. Epub 2018 Jan 10. PubMed 29320478.
Backbone
  Vector backbone: pECIA2
  Backbone manufacturer: Chris Garcia (Addgene plasmid # 47032)
  Vector type: Insect Expression
Growth in bacteria
  Bacterial resistance: Ampicillin, 100 μg/mL
  Growth temperature: 37°C
  Growth strain: DH5alpha
  Copy number: High Copy
Gene/Insert
  Gene/Insert name: AT4G39270
  Species: A. thaliana (mustard weed)
  Entrez Gene: AT4G39270 (a.k.a. AT4G39270, T22F8.170, T22F8_170)
  Promoter: Metallothionein (Copper-Inducible)
  Tag / fusion protein: Fc, V5 and hexahistidine tags (C terminal on backbone)
  Cloning method: Ligation Independent Cloning
Terms and licenses: Academic/Nonprofit Terms; Industry Terms: Not Available to Industry
Depositor comments: Plasmid for secreted expression in Drosophila cell culture by induction via CuSO4. Insert is an extracellular domain of indicated LRR-RK, C-terminally tagged with Fc, V5 and hexahistidine tags. Insert Protein Sequence: SSLNEKSALLLLRSSLGLRSRDWPVKGNPCLNWNGIKCDQNGRVTKINISGFRRTRIGNQNPEFSVGSLVNLTRLASFNASRFYLPGPIPALFGSSLLTLEVLDLSSCSITGTIPESLTRLSHLKVLDLSKNAINGDIPLSLTSLQNLSILDLSSNSVFGSIPANIGALSKLQRLNLSRNTLTSSIPPSLGDLSVLIDLDLSFNGMSGSVPSDLKGLRNLQTLVIAGNRLSGSLPPDLFSLLSKLQIIDFRGSGFIGALPSRLWSLPELKFLDISGNHFSDMLPNTTVSFDSTVSMLNISGNMFYGNLTLLLTRFQVVDLSENYFEGKIPDFVPTRASLSNNCLQGPEKQRKLSDCTLFYSKKGLTFNNFGQHEEKKSSKTSWLS
How to cite: AT4G39270 K12_pECIA2 was a gift from Youssef Belkhadir (Addgene plasmid # 115133 ; http://n2t.net/addgene:115133 ; RRID:Addgene_115133)
