[The description below was written by a language model from this plasmid's Addgene catalogue record and pLannotate feature annotations shown in this document.]
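Description:
AT4G39270 K12_pECIA2 is an insect-cell expression plasmid built on the pECIA2 backbone and designed for secreted production of a plant receptor ectodomain in Drosophila cell culture. In bacteria it is maintained as a high-copy plasmid through a ColE1/pUC-type origin and selected with ampicillin via the β-lactamase gene. The remaining bacterial annotations (lac promoter and operator, CAP site, and fragments of lacI, lacZα, rop and bom) are remnants of the cloning vector lineage rather than functional parts of the expression unit.

The expression cassette is driven by the Drosophila metallothionein promoter, which is induced by adding copper sulfate. Downstream, a Drosophila BiP signal sequence directs the product into the secretory pathway. It is fused to the extracellular domain of the Arabidopsis thaliana leucine-rich repeat receptor kinase encoded by AT4G39270, inserted by ligation-independent cloning. The annotation software matched only the first part of this insert to an Arabidopsis protein entry, leaving the rest of the ectodomain region unlabelled. The C-terminus carries a human IgG1 Fc region, a V5 epitope and, according to the catalogue entry, a hexahistidine tag, although the latter is not annotated in the feature table. An SV40 polyadenylation signal is annotated after the cassette, on the reverse strand.

The plasmid is the bait half of a pair and is meant to be used with the matching prey construct in pECIA14. Together they belong to a collection used to map interactions between the extracellular domains of Arabidopsis LRR receptor kinases. The Fc fusion offers a handle for capturing the bait, while V5 and His allow detection or purification.
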