Features (pLannotate 1.2.2; 18 found; start..end, strand, type, name):
     23..449     +  promoter       MT promoter: Drosophila metallothionein promoter
    467..520     +  sig_peptide    BiP signal sequence: Drosophila BiP signal sequence
    521..886     +  CDS            Y2165_ARATH (fragment): Experimental evidence at protein level: Swiss-Prot protein existence level 1. From Arabidopsis thaliana (Mouse-ear cress).
   1706..2386    +  CDS            IGHG1 (fragment): IGHG1_HUMAN - Experimental evidence at protein level: Swiss-Prot protein existence level 1. Constant region of immunoglobulin heavy chains. Immunoglobulins, also known as antibodies, are membrane-bound or secreted glycoproteins produced by B lymphocytes. In the recognition phase of humoral immunity, the membrane-bound immunoglobulins serve as receptors which, upon binding of a specific antigen, trigger the clonal expansion and differentiation of B lymphocytes into immunoglobulins- secreting plasma cells. Secreted immunoglobulins mediate the effector phase of humoral immunity, which results in
   2405..2446    +  CDS            V5 tag: epitope tag from simian virus 5
   2546..2680    -  polyA_signal   SV40 poly(A) signal: SV40 polyadenylation signal
   2703..2787    -  CDS            large T antigen (fragment): large T antigen from SV40 (simian virus 40)
   2787..2811    +  misc_feature   MCS (fragment): pUC18/19 multiple cloning site
   2848..2864    -  protein_bind   lac operator: The lac repressor binds to the lac operator to inhibit transcription in E. coli. This inhibition can be relieved by adding lactose or isopropyl-β-D-thiogalactopyranoside (IPTG). lac repressor encoded by lacI
   2872..2902    -  promoter       lac promoter: promoter for the E. coli lac operon
   2917..2938    -  protein_bind   CAP binding site: CAP binding activates transcription in the presence of cAMP. E. coli catabolite activator protein
   2951..3043    -  CDS            lacI (fragment): lac repressor; lacI; The lac repressor binds to the lac operator to inhibit transcription in E. coli. This inhibition can be relieved by adding lactose or isopropyl-β-D-thiogalactopyranoside (IPTG).
   3226..3814    -  rep_origin     ori: high-copy-number ColE1/pMB1/pBR322/pUC origin of replication
   3985..4845    -  CDS            AmpR: β-lactamase; bla; confers resistance to ampicillin, carbenicillin, and related antibiotics
   4846..4950    -  promoter       AmpR promoter: bla
   5045..5080    +  CDS            rop (fragment): Rop protein, which maintains plasmids at low copy number; rop
   5182..5281    +  misc_feature   bom (fragment): basis of mobility region from pBR322
   5287..21      -  CDS            lacZα (fragment) (across the origin): LacZα fragment of β-galactosidase; lacZ fragment
>Addgene plasmid #115133 | AT4G39270 K12_pECIA2 | addgene full sequence | sequence record 298979 | Addgene NGS Result
GTAAAACGACGGCCAGTGAATTAATTCGTTGCAGGACAGGATGTGGTGCCCGATGTGACTAGCTCTTTGC
TGCAGGCCGTCCTATCCTCTGGTTCCGATAAGAGACCCAGAACTCCGGCCCCCCACCGCCCACCGCCACC
CCCATACATATGTGGTACGCAAGTAAGAGTGCCTGCGCATGCCCCATGTGCCCCACCAAGAGCTTTGCAT
CCCATACAAGTCCCCAAAGTGGAGAACCGAACCAATTCTTCGCGGGCAGAACAAAAGCTTCTGCACACGT
CTCCACTCGAATTTGGAGCCGGCCGGCGTGTGCAAAAGAGGTGAATCGAACGAAAGACCCGTGTGTAAAG
CCGCGTTTCCAAAATGTATAAAACCGAGAGCATCTGGCCAATGTGCATCAGTTGTGGTCAGCAGCAAAAT
CAAGTGAATCATCTCAGTGCAACTAAAGGGGGGATCCGATCTCAATATGAAGTTATGCATATTACTGGCC
GTCGTGGCCTTTGTTGGCCTCTCGCTCGGGAGTTCTCTGAATGAGAAATCGGCGCTTCTGCTGTTAAGGT
CTTCTCTTGGGTTACGAAGCAGAGATTGGCCTGTAAAAGGCAATCCTTGTCTGAACTGGAACGGCATCAA
ATGTGATCAGAATGGTAGAGTAACTAAGATCAACATTTCAGGGTTCAGAAGGACAAGGATTGGGAATCAA
AACCCGGAATTCTCAGTTGGTTCTCTCGTCAATCTCACCCGTCTAGCTTCCTTCAACGCCTCAAGGTTCT
ATCTTCCAGGTCCAATCCCGGCTTTGTTTGGATCGAGTCTGTTGACTTTAGAGGTGTTGGACCTTAGCTC
CTGTTCAATCACAGGAACCATCCCTGAAAGTTTGACTCGGTTATCACATCTCAAAGTTCTTGATCTTTCA
AAGAATGCGATCAATGGGGATATTCCTCTGTCTCTTACCTCTCTTCAGAATCTATCAATCCTTGATCTTT
CCTCAAACTCGGTGTTTGGTTCGATTCCTGCTAATATTGGGGCACTCTCAAAGCTCCAGCGTCTGAATCT
TTCGCGTAACACCTTGACTTCTTCAATACCTCCATCACTCGGAGACCTCTCTGTTTTAATTGACCTTGAT
CTCAGCTTCAACGGAATGTCAGGTTCGGTTCCATCAGATTTGAAAGGGCTAAGGAACTTGCAGACATTGG
TAATTGCGGGAAATCGCCTTTCAGGATCCCTACCTCCTGATCTGTTTAGTTTGCTGAGTAAACTTCAGAT
CATTGACTTCAGAGGCAGTGGTTTCATAGGCGCTTTACCGTCCAGGTTATGGTCGTTACCGGAGCTCAAG
TTTCTAGATATTTCTGGAAATCACTTCTCTGACATGCTGCCTAATACCACTGTCAGTTTTGATTCTACTG
TCTCCATGCTTAACATATCCGGGAACATGTTTTACGGCAATCTCACACTTTTACTGACAAGGTTCCAAGT
TGTTGACCTGTCAGAAAACTATTTTGAAGGTAAAATTCCTGACTTTGTGCCAACCAGAGCTTCATTGAGC
AACAATTGTCTTCAGGGCCCAGAGAAGCAGCGGAAGTTGTCGGATTGCACTTTGTTTTATTCAAAAAAGG
GCTTAACTTTCAACAATTTCGGACAACATGAAGAGAAGAAGAGTTCTAAAACTTCCTGGTTAAGCCTGGA
GGTGCTGTTCCAGGGACCAGGGAGCGACAAAACTCACACATGCCCACCGTGCCCAGCACCTGAACTCCTG
GGGGGACCGTCAGTCTTCCTCTTCCCCCCAAAACCCAAGGACACCCTCATGATCTCCCGGACCCCTGAGG
TCACATGCGTGGTGGTGGACGTGAGCCACGAAGACCCTGAGGTCAAGTTCAACTGGTACGTGGACGGCGT
GGAGGTGCATAATGCCAAGACAAAGCCGCGGGAGGAGCAGTACAACAGCACGTACCGTGTGGTCAGCGTC
CTCACCGTCCTGCACCAGGACTGGCTGAATGGCAAGGAGTACAAGTGCAAGGTCTCCAACAAAGCCCTCC
CAGCCCCCATCGAGAAAACCATCTCCAAAGCCAAAGGGCAGCCCCGAGAACCACAGGTGTACACCCTGCC
CCCATCCCGGGAGGAGATGACCAAGAACCAGGTCAGCCTGACCTGCCTGGTCAAAGGCTTCTATCCCAGC
GACATCGCCGTGGAGTGGGAGAGCAATGGGCAGCCGGAGAACAACTACAAGACCACGCCTCCCGTGCTGG
ACTCCGACGGCTCCTTCTTCCTCTACAGCAAGCTCACCGTGGACAAGAGCAGGTGGCAGCAGGGGAACGT
CTTCTCATGCTCCGTGATGCATGAGGGTCTGCACAACCACTACACGCAGAAGAGCCTCTCCCTGTCTCCG
GGTAAATCTAGAGGGCCCTTCGAAGGTAAGCCTATCCCTAACCCTCTCCTCGGTCTCGATTCTACGCGTA
CCGGTCATCATCACCATCACCATTGAGTTTAAACCCGCTGATCAGCCTCGACTGTGCCTTCTAAGGCCTG
AGCTCGCTGATCAGCCTCGATCGAGGATCCAGACATGATAAGATACATTGATGAGTTTGGACAAACCACA
ACTAGAATGCAGTGAAAAAAATGCTTTATTTGTGAAATTTGTGATGCTATTGCTTTATTTGTAACCATTA
TAAGCTGCAATAAACAAGTTAACAACAACAATTGCATTCATTTTATGTTTCAGGTTCAGGGGGAGGTGTG
GGAGGTTTTTTAAAGCAAGTAAAACCTCTACAAATGTGGTATGGCTGATTATGATCAGTCGACCTGCAGG
CATGCAAGCTTGGCGTAATCATGGTCATAGCTGTTTCCTGTGTGAAATTGTTATCCGCTCACAATTCCAC
ACAACATACGAGCCGGAAGCATAAAGTGTAAAGCCTGGGGTGCCTAATGAGTGAGCTAACTCACATTAAT
TGCGTTGCGCTCACTGCCCGCTTTCCAGTCGGGAAACCTGTCGTGCCAGCTGCATTAATGAATCGGCCAA
CGCGCGGGGAGAGGCGGTTTGCGTATTGGGCGCTCTTCCGCTTCCTCGCTCACTGACTCGCTGCGCTCGG
TCGTTCGGCTGCGGCGAGCGGTATCAGCTCACTCAAAGGCGGTAATACGGTTATCCACAGAATCAGGGGA
TAACGCAGGAAAGAACATGTGAGCAAAAGGCCAGCAAAAGGCCAGGAACCGTAAAAAGGCCGCGTTGCTG
GCGTTTTTCCATAGGCTCCGCCCCCCTGACGAGCATCACAAAAATCGACGCTCAAGTCAGAGGTGGCGAA
ACCCGACAGGACTATAAAGATACCAGGCGTTTCCCCCTGGAAGCTCCCTCGTGCGCTCTCCTGTTCCGAC
CCTGCCGCTTACCGGATACCTGTCCGCCTTTCTCCCTTCGGGAAGCGTGGCGCTTTCTCATAGCTCACGC
TGTAGGTATCTCAGTTCGGTGTAGGTCGTTCGCTCCAAGCTGGGCTGTGTGCACGAACCCCCCGTTCAGC
CCGACCGCTGCGCCTTATCCGGTAACTATCGTCTTGAGTCCAACCCGGTAAGACACGACTTATCGCCACT
GGCAGCAGCCACTGGTAACAGGATTAGCAGAGCGAGGTATGTAGGCGGTGCTACAGAGTTCTTGAAGTGG
TGGCCTAACTACGGCTACACTAGAAGAACAGTATTTGGTATCTGCGCTCTGCTGAAGCCAGTTACCTTCG
GAAAAAGAGTTGGTAGCTCTTGATCCGGCAAACAAACCACCGCTGGTAGCGGTGGTTTTTTTGTTTGCAA
GCAGCAGATTACGCGCAGAAAAAAAGGATCTCAAGAAGATCCTTTGATCTTTTCTACGGGGTCTGACGCT
CAGTGGAACGAAAACTCACGTTAAGGGATTTTGGTCATGAGATTATCAAAAAGGATCTTCACCTAGATCC
TTTTAAATTAAAAATGAAGTTTTAAATCAATCTAAAGTATATATGAGTAAACTTGGTCTGACAGTTACCA
ATGCTTAATCAGTGAGGCACCTATCTCAGCGATCTGTCTATTTCGTTCATCCATAGTTGCCTGACTCCCC
GTCGTGTAGATAACTACGATACGGGAGGGCTTACCATCTGGCCCCAGTGCTGCAATGATACCGCGAGACC
CACGCTCACCGGCTCCAGATTTATCAGCAATAAACCAGCCAGCCGGAAGGGCCGAGCGCAGAAGTGGTCC
TGCAACTTTATCCGCCTCCATCCAGTCTATTAATTGTTGCCGGGAAGCTAGAGTAAGTAGTTCGCCAGTT
AATAGTTTGCGCAACGTTGTTGCCATTGCTACAGGCATCGTGGTGTCACGCTCGTCGTTTGGTATGGCTT
CATTCAGCTCCGGTTCCCAACGATCAAGGCGAGTTACATGATCCCCCATGTTGTGCAAAAAAGCGGTTAG
CTCCTTCGGTCCTCCGATCGTTGTCAGAAGTAAGTTGGCCGCAGTGTTATCACTCATGGTTATGGCAGCA
CTGCATAATTCTCTTACTGTCATGCCATCCGTAAGATGCTTTTCTGTGACTGGTGAGTACTCAACCAAGT
CATTCTGAGAATAGTGTATGCGGCGACCGAGTTGCTCTTGCCCGGCGTCAATACGGGATAATACCGCGCC
ACATAGCAGAACTTTAAAAGTGCTCATCATTGGAAAACGTTCTTCGGGGCGAAAACTCTCAAGGATCTTA
CCGCTGTTGAGATCCAGTTCGATGTAACCCACTCGTGCACCCAACTGATCTTCAGCATCTTTTACTTTCA
CCAGCGTTTCTGGGTGAGCAAAAACAGGAAGGCAAAATGCCGCAAAAAAGGGAATAAGGGCGACACGGAA
ATGTTGAATACTCATACTCTTCCTTTTTCAATATTATTGAAGCATTTATCAGGGTTATTGTCTCATGAGC
GGATACATATTTGAATGTATTTAGAAAAATAAACAAATAGGGGTTCCGCGCACATTTCCCCGAAAAGTGC
CACCTGACGTCTAAGAAACCATTATTATCATGACATTAACCTATAAAAATAGGCGTATCACGAGGCCCTT
TCGTCTCGCGCGTTTCGGTGATGACGGTGAAAACCTCTGACACATGCAGCTCCCGGAGACGGTCACAGCT
TGTCTGTAAGCGGATGCCGGGAGCAGACAAGCCCGTCAGGGCGCGTCAGCGGGTGTTGGCGGGTGTCGGG
GCTGGCTTAACTATGCGGCATCAGAGCAGATTGTACTGAGAGTGCACCATATGCGGTGTGAAATACCGCA
CAGATGCGTAAGGAGAAAATACCGCATCAGGCGCCATTCGCCATTCAGGCTGCGCAACTGTTGGGAAGGG
CGATCGGTGCGGGCCTCTTCGCTATTACGCCAGCTGGCGAAAGGGGGATGTGCTGCAAGGCGATTAAGTT
GGGTAACGCCAGGGTTTTCCCAGTCACGACGTT
